Addgene plasmid #80457: pmCherry_gRNA
Purpose: gRNA expression vector with mCherry transfection control
Depositing lab: Ervin Welker. Depositing organization: HUN-REN Biological Research Centre Szeged (HUN-REN Szegedi Biológiai Kutatóközpont). Publication: Crossing enhanced and high fidelity SpCas9 nucleases to optimize specificity and cleavage. Kulcsar PI, Talas A, Huszar K, Ligeti Z, Toth E, Weinhardt N, Fodor E, Welker E. Genome Biol. 2017 Oct 6;18(1):190. doi: 10.1186/s13059-017-1318-8. PubMed 28985763.
Backbone
  Vector backbone: pEGFP-C1
  Backbone manufacturer: Clonetech
  Backbone size w/o insert (bp): 2871
  Total vector size (bp): 5033
  Vector type: Mammalian Expression, CRISPR
Growth in bacteria
  Bacterial resistance: Kanamycin, 50 μg/mL
  Growth temperature: 37°C
  Growth strain: DH5alpha
  Copy number: High Copy
Gene/Insert 1
  Gene/Insert name: sp Cas9 gRNA (alt name: Streptococcus pyogenes guideRNA)
  Species: Streptococcus pyogenes
  Insert size (bp): 76
  Promoter: U6
  Cloning method: Unknown
  Sequencing primers: 5′ CCTCTGACTTGAGCGTCG; 3′ AGTAGGAAAGTCCCGTAAGG
Gene/Insert 2
  Gene/Insert name: mCherry
  Insert size (bp): 717
  Promoter: chicken β-actin promoter
  Cloning method: Unknown
  Sequencing primers: 5′ aagggatggttggttggtgg; 3′ CCTTTCTCGCCACGTTCG
Terms and licenses: Academic/Nonprofit Terms; Industry Terms: Not Available to Industry
How to cite: pmCherry_gRNA was a gift from Ervin Welker (Addgene plasmid # 80457 ; http://n2t.net/addgene:80457 ; RRID:Addgene_80457)
