[The description below was written by a language model from this plasmid's Addgene catalogue record and pLannotate feature annotations shown in this document.]
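Description:
pmCherry_gRNA is a 5,033 bp mammalian expression and CRISPR plasmid built on the pEGFP-C1 backbone. It is designed to express a Streptococcus pyogenes Cas9 guide RNA while marking transfected cells with red fluorescence. It replicates in E. coli from a high-copy ColE1/pUC-type origin and is selected with kanamycin. The NeoR/KanR gene (aminoglycoside phosphotransferase from Tn5) sits behind tandem bacterial (AmpR/bla) and SV40 early promoters and is followed by an HSV TK polyadenylation signal. This arrangement gives kanamycin resistance in bacteria and could in principle allow G418 selection in mammalian cells. A fragment of the f1 phage origin is also annotated, as are short ble and bGH poly(A) fragments, which appear to be backbone remnants or annotation matches rather than functional parts.

The payload consists of two independent transcription units in the same orientation. The first is a human U6 RNA polymerase III promoter followed, after a short gap, by the 76 nt SpCas9 gRNA scaffold. The gap is presumably where a target-specific spacer is placed, although the record gives the cloning method as unknown. A second, partial scaffold fragment is annotated immediately downstream, and the record does not explain its role. The second unit is a CAG-like hybrid promoter (CMV enhancer, chicken β-actin promoter and a hybrid CBA/MVM intron) driving mCherry, terminated by an SV40 poly(A) signal. The plasmid encodes no Cas9, so the nuclease must be supplied from a separate construct. mCherry serves as a transfection control for identifying or normalising to cells that received the guide. The associated publication concerns comparing specificity and cleavage among enhanced and high-fidelity SpCas9 variants.
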