Features (pLannotate 1.2.2; 17 found; start..end, strand, type, name):
      7..247     +  promoter       U6 promoter: RNA polymerase III promoter for human U6 snRNA
    284..359     +  misc_RNA       gRNA scaffold: guide RNA scaffold for the Streptococcus pyogenes CRISPR/Cas9 system
    366..409     +  misc_RNA       gRNA scaffold (fragment): guide RNA scaffold for the Streptococcus pyogenes CRISPR/Cas9 system
    456..741     +  enhancer       CMV enhancer: human cytomegalovirus immediate early enhancer; contains an 18-bp deletion relative to the standard CMV enhancer
    743..1020    +  promoter       chicken β-actin promoter: No description available
   1021..1249    +  intron         hybrid intron: hybrid between chicken β-actin (CBA) and minute virus of mice (MMV) introns (Gray et al., 2011)
   1267..1974    +  CDS            mCherry: mCherry is a basic (constitutively fluorescent) red fluorescent protein published in 2004, derived from Discosoma sp.. It is reported to be a very rapidly-maturing monomer with low acid sensitivity.
   1999..2083    +  CDS            large T antigen (fragment): large T antigen from SV40 (simian virus 40)
   2106..2227    +  polyA_signal   SV40 poly(A) signal: SV40 polyadenylation signal
   2233..2463    -  rep_origin     f1 ori (fragment) (sequence partly withheld): f1 bacteriophage origin of replication; arrow indicates direction of (+) strand synthesis
   2490..2594    +  promoter       AmpR promoter: bla
   2596..2953    +  promoter       SV40 promoter: SV40 enhancer and early promoter
   2988..3782    +  CDS            NeoR/KanR: aminoglycoside phosphotransferase from Tn5; aph(3')-II (or nptII); confers resistance to neomycin, kanamycin, and G418 (Geneticin®)
   3803..3955    +  CDS            ble (fragment): BLE_KLEPN - Experimental evidence at protein level: Swiss-Prot protein existence level 1. Binding protein with a strong affinity to the bleomycin family of antibiotics. Binds to CL990; an antimitotic-antibiotic compound. From Klebsiella pneumoniae.
   4014..4061    +  polyA_signal   HSV TK poly(A) signal: herpes simplex virus thymidine kinase polyadenylation signal (Cole and Stacy, 1985)
   4152..4168    -  polyA_signal   bGH poly(A) signal (fragment): bovine growth hormone polyadenylation signal
   4390..4978    +  rep_origin     ori: high-copy-number ColE1/pMB1/pBR322/pUC origin of replication
>Addgene plasmid #80457 | pmCherry_gRNA | depositor full sequence | sequence record 151482 | pmCherry_gRNA sequence 5033 bps
ACATGTGAGGGCCTATTTCCCATGATTCCTTCATATTTGCATATACGATACAAGGCTGTTAGAGAGATAA
TTGGAATTAATTTGACTGTAAACACAAAGATATTAGTACAAAATACGTGACGTAGAAAGTAATAATTTCT
TGGGTAGTTTGCAGTTTTAAAATTATGTTTTAAAATGGACTATCATATGCTTACCGTAACTTGAAAGTAT
TTCGATTTCTTGGCTTTATATATCTTGTGGAAAGGACGAAACACCGGGTCTTCGGATCCAGATCTGAAGA
CCTGTTTTAGAGCTAGAAATAGCAAGTTAAAATAAGGCTAGTCCGTTATCAACTTGAAAAAGTGGCACCG
AGTCGGTGCTTTTTTGTTTTAGAGCTAGAAATAGCAAGTTAAAATAAGGCTAGTCCGTTTTTAGCGCGTG
CGCCAATTCTGCAGACAAATGGCTCTAGAGGTACCCGTTACATAACTTACGGTAAATGGCCCGCCTGGCT
GACCGCCCAACGACCCCCGCCCATTGACGTCAATAGTAACGCCAATAGGGACTTTCCATTGACGTCAATG
GGTGGAGTATTTACGGTAAACTGCCCACTTGGCAGTACATCAAGTGTATCATATGCCAAGTACGCCCCCT
ATTGACGTCAATGACGGTAAATGGCCCGCCTGGCATTGTGCCCAGTACATGACCTTATGGGACTTTCCTA
CTTGGCAGTACATCTACGTATTAGTCATCGCTATTACCATGGTCGAGGTGAGCCCCACGTTCTGCTTCAC
TCTCCCCATCTCCCCCCCCTCCCCACCCCCAATTTTGTATTTATTTATTTTTTAATTATTTTGTGCAGCG
ATGGGGGCGGGGGGGGGGGGGGGGCGCGCGCCAGGCGGGGCGGGGCGGGGCGAGGGGCGGGGCGGGGCGA
GGCGGAGAGGTGCGGCGGCAGCCAATCAGAGCGGCGCGCTCCGAAAGTTTCCTTTTATGGCGAGGCGGCG
GCGGCGGCGGCCCTATAAAAAGCGAAGCGCGCGGCGGGCGGGAGTCGCTGCGACGCTGCCTTCGCCCCGT
GCCCCGCTCCGCCGCCGCCTCGCGCCGCCCGCCCCGGCTCTGACTGACCGCGTTACTCCCACAGGTGAGC
GGGCGGGACGGCCCTTCTCCTCCGGGCTGTAATTAGCTGAGCAAGAGGTAAGGGTTTAAGGGATGGTTGG
TTGGTGGGGTATTAATGTTTAATTACCTGGAGCACCTGCCTGAAATCACTTTTTTTCAGGTTGGACCGGT
GCCACCATGGTGAGCAAGGGCGAGGAGGATAACATGGCCATCATCAAGGAGTTCATGCGCTTCAAGGTGC
ACATGGAGGGCTCCGTGAACGGCCACGAGTTCGAGATCGAGGGCGAGGGCGAGGGCCGCCCCTACGAGGG
CACCCAGACCGCCAAGCTGAAGGTGACCAAGGGTGGCCCCCTGCCCTTCGCCTGGGACATCCTGTCCCCT
CAGTTCATGTACGGCTCCAAGGCCTACGTGAAGCACCCCGCCGACATCCCCGACTACTTGAAGCTGTCCT
TCCCCGAGGGCTTCAAGTGGGAGCGCGTGATGAACTTCGAGGACGGCGGCGTGGTGACCGTGACCCAGGA
CTCCTCCCTGCAGGACGGCGAGTTCATCTACAAGGTGAAGCTGCGCGGCACCAACTTCCCCTCCGACGGC
CCCGTAATGCAGAAAAAGACCATGGGCTGGGAGGCCTCCTCCGAGCGGATGTACCCCGAGGACGGCGCCC
TGAAGGGCGAGATCAAGCAGAGGCTGAAGCTGAAGGACGGCGGCCACTACGACGCTGAGGTCAAGACCAC
CTACAAGGCCAAGAAGCCCGTGCAGCTGCCCGGCGCCTACAACGTCAACATCAAGTTGGACATCACCTCC
CACAACGAGGACTACACCATCGTGGAACAGTACGAACGCGCCGAGGGCCGCCACTCCACCGGCGGCATGG
ACGAGCTGTACAAGTAGGATCCACCGGATCTAGATAACTGATCATAATCAGCCATACCACATTTGTAGAG
GTTTTACTTGCTTTAAAAAACCTCCCACACCTCCCCCTGAACCTGAAACATAAAATGAATGCAATTGTTG
TTGTTAACTTGTTTATTGCAGCTTATAATGGTTACAAATAAAGCAATAGCATCACAAATTTCACAAATAA
AGCATTTTTTTCACTGCATTCTAGTTGTGGTTTGTCCAAACTCATCAATGTATCTTAACGCGGTGAACCA
TCACCCT
[91 nt withheld, positions 2248-2338]
G
[124 nt withheld, positions 2340-2463]
CAGGTGGCACTTTTCGGGGAAATGTGCGCGGAACCCCTATTTGTTTATTTTTCTAAATACATTCAAATAT
GTATCCGCTCATGAGACAATAACCCTGATAAATGCTTCAATAATATTGAAAAAGGAAGAGTCCTGAGGCG
GAAAGAACCAGCTGTGGAATGTGTGTCAGTTAGGGTGTGGAAAGTCCCCAGGCTCCCCAGCAGGCAGAAG
TATGCAAAGCATGCATCTCAATTAGTCAGCAACCAGGTGTGGAAAGTCCCCAGGCTCCCCAGCAGGCAGA
AGTATGCAAAGCATGCATCTCAATTAGTCAGCAACCATAGTCCCGCCCCTAACTCCGCCCATCCCGCCCC
TAACTCCGCCCAGTTCCGCCCATTCTCCGCCCCATGGCTGACTAATTTTTTTTATTTATGCAGAGGCCGA
GGCCGCCTCGGCCTCTGAGCTATTCCAGAAGTAGTGAGGAGGCTTTTTTGGAGGCCTAGGCTTTTGCAAA
GATCGATCAAGAGACAGGATGAGGATCGTTTCGCATGATTGAACAAGATGGATTGCACGCAGGTTCTCCG
GCCGCTTGGGTGGAGAGGCTATTCGGCTATGACTGGGCACAACAGACAATCGGCTGCTCTGATGCCGCCG
TGTTCCGGCTGTCAGCGCAGGGGCGCCCGGTTCTTTTTGTCAAGACCGACCTGTCCGGTGCCCTGAATGA
ACTGCAAGACGAGGCAGCGCGGCTATCGTGGCTGGCCACGACGGGCGTTCCTTGCGCAGCTGTGCTCGAC
GTTGTCACTGAAGCGGGAAGGGACTGGCTGCTATTGGGCGAAGTGCCGGGGCAGGATCTCCTGTCATCTC
ACCTTGCTCCTGCCGAGAAAGTATCCATCATGGCTGATGCAATGCGGCGGCTGCATACGCTTGATCCGGC
TACCTGCCCATTCGACCACCAAGCGAAACATCGCATCGAGCGAGCACGTACTCGGATGGAAGCCGGTCTT
GTCGATCAGGATGATCTGGACGAAGAGCATCAGGGGCTCGCGCCAGCCGAACTGTTCGCCAGGCTCAAGG
CGAGCATGCCCGACGGCGAGGATCTCGTCGTGACCCATGGCGATGCCTGCTTGCCGAATATCATGGTGGA
AAATGGCCGCTTTTCTGGATTCATCGACTGTGGCCGGCTGGGTGTGGCGGACCGCTATCAGGACATAGCG
TTGGCTACCCGTGATATTGCTGAAGAGCTTGGCGGCGAATGGGCTGACCGCTTCCTCGTGCTTTACGGTA
TCGCCGCTCCCGATTCGCAGCGCATCGCCTTCTATCGCCTTCTTGACGAGTTCTTCTGAGCGGGACTCTG
GGGTTCGAAATGACCGACCAAGCGACGCCCAACCTGCCATCACGAGATTTCGATTCCACCGCCGCCTTCT
ATGAAAGGTTGGGCTTCGGAATCGTTTTCCGGGACGCCGGCTGGATGATCCTCCAGCGCGGGGATCTCAT
GCTGGAGTTCTTCGCCCACCCTAGGGGGAGGCTAACTGAAACACGGAAGGAGACAATACCGGAAGGAACC
CGCGCTATGACGGCAATAAAAAGACAGAATAAAACGCACGGTGTTGGGTCGTTTGTTCATAAACGCGGGG
TTCGGTCCCAGGGCTGGCACTCTGTCGATACCCCACCGAGACCCCATTGGGGCCAATACGCCCGCGTTTC
TTCCTTTTCCCCACCCCACCCCCCAAGTTCGGGTGAAGGCCCAGGGCTCGCAGCCAACGTCGGGGCGGCA
GGCCCTGCCATAGCCTCAGGTTACTCATATATACTTTAGATTGATTTAAAACTTCATTTTTAATTTAAAA
GGATCTAGGTGAAGATCCTTTTTGATAATCTCATGACCAAAATCCCTTAACGTGAGTTTTCGTTCCACTG
AGCGTCAGACCCCGTAGAAAAGATCAAAGGATCTTCTTGAGATCCTTTTTTTCTGCGCGTAATCTGCTGC
TTGCAAACAAAAAAACCACCGCTACCAGCGGTGGTTTGTTTGCCGGATCAAGAGCTACCAACTCTTTTTC
CGAAGGTAACTGGCTTCAGCAGAGCGCAGATACCAAATACTGTCCTTCTAGTGTAGCCGTAGTTAGGCCA
CCACTTCAAGAACTCTGTAGCACCGCCTACATACCTCGCTCTGCTAATCCTGTTACCAGTGGCTGCTGCC
AGTGGCGATAAGTCGTGTCTTACCGGGTTGGACTCAAGACGATAGTTACCGGATAAGGCGCAGCGGTCGG
GCTGAACGGGGGGTTCGTGCACACAGCCCAGCTTGGAGCGAACGACCTACACCGAACTGAGATACCTACA
GCGTGAGCTATGAGAAAGCGCCACGCTTCCCGAAGGGAGAAAGGCGGACAGGTATCCGGTAAGCGGCAGG
GTCGGAACAGGAGAGCGCACGAGGGAGCTTCCAGGGGGAAACGCCTGGTATCTTTATAGTCCTGTCGGGT
TTCGCCACCTCTGACTTGAGCGTCGATTTTTGTGATGCTCGTCAGGGGGGCGGAGCCTATGGAAAAACGC
CAGCAACGCGGCCTTTTTACGGTTCCTGGCCTTTTGCTGGCCTTTTGCTC
