>Addgene plasmid #80457 | pmCherry_gRNA | addgene partial sequence | sequence record 156542 | pCBhProF 5'-agggatggttggttggtggg-3'
TCACTTTTTTTCAGGTTGGACCGGTGCCACCATGGTGAGCAAGGGCGAGGAGGATAACATGGCCATCATC
AAGGAGTTCATGCGCTTCAAGGTGCACATGGAGGGCTCCGTGAACGGCCACGAGTTCGAGATCGAGGGCG
AGGGCGAGGGCCGCCCCTACGAGGGCACCCAGACCGCCAAGCTGAAGGTGACCAAGGGTGGCCCCCTGCC
CTTCGCCTGGGACATCCTGTCCCCTCAGTTCATGTACGGCTCCAAGGCCTACGTGAAGCACCCCGCCGAC
ATCCCCGACTACTTGAAGCTGTCCTTCCCCGAGGGCTTCAAGTGGGAGCGCGTGATGAACTTCGAGGACG
GCGGCGTGGTGACCGTGACCCAGGACTCCTCCCTGCAGGACGGCGAGTTCATCTACAAGGTGAAGCTGCG
CGGCACCAACTTCCCCTCCGACGGCCCCGTAATGCAGAAAAAGACCATGGGCTGGGAGGCCTCCTCCGAG
CGGATGTACCCCGAGGACGGCGCCCTGAAGGGCGAGATCAAGCAGAGGCTGAAGCTGAAGGACGGCGGCC
ACTACGACGCTGAGGTCAAGACCACCTACAAGGCCAAGAAGCCCGTGCAGCTGCCCGGCGCCTACAACGT
CAACATCAAGTTGGACATCACCTCCCACAACGAGGACTACACCATCGTGGAACAGTACGAACGCGCCGAG
GGCCGCCACTCCACCGGCGGCATGGACGAGCTGTACAAGTAGGATCCACCGGATCTAGATAACTGATCAT
AATCAGCCATACCACATTTGTAGAGGTTTTACTTGCTTTAAA
