>Addgene plasmid #80457 | pmCherry_gRNA | addgene partial sequence | sequence record 156543 | hU6-F 5'-GAGGGCCTATTTCCCATGATT-3'
AGGCTGTTAGAGAGATAATTGGAATTAATTTGACTGTAAACACAAAGATATTAGTACAAAATACGTGACG
TAGAAAGTAATAATTTCTTGGGTAGTTTGCAGTTTTAAAATTATGTTTTAAAATGGACTATCATATGCTT
ACCGTAACTTGAAAGTATTTCGATTTCTTGGCTTTATATATCTTGTGGAAAGGACGAAACACCGGGTCTT
CGGATCCAGATCTGAAGACCTGTTTTAGAGCTAGAAATAGCAAGTTAAAATAAGGCTAGTCCGTTATCAA
CTTGAAAAAGTGGCACCGAGTCGGTGCTTTTTTGTTTTAGAGCTAGAAATAGCAAGTTAAAATAAGGCTA
GTCCGTTTTTAGCGCGTGCGCCAATTCTGCAGACAAATGGCTCTAGAGGTACCCGTTACATAACTTACGG
TAAATGGCCCGCCTGGCTGACCGCCCAACGACCCCCGCCCATTGACGTCAATAGTAACGCCAATAGGGAC
TTTCCATTGACGTCAATGGGTGGAGTATTTACGGTAAACTGCCCACTTGGCAGTACATCAAGTGTATCAT
ATGCCAAGTACGCCCCCTATTGACGTCAATGACGGTAAATGGCCCGCCTGGCATTGTGCCCAGTACATGA
CCTTATGGGACTTTCCTACTTGGCAGTACATCTACGTATTAGTCATCGCTATTACCATGGTCGAGGTGAG
CCCCACGTTCTGCTTCACTCTCCCCATCTCCCC
